>Addgene plasmid #129327 | pLBS.EF-H2B-QUE37C | addgene full sequence | sequence record 273265 | Addgene NGS Result
TGTAGTCTTATGCAATACTCTTGTAGTCTTGCAACATGGTAACGATGAGTTAGCAACATGCCTTACAAGG
AGAGAAAAAGCACCGTGCATGCCGATTGGTGGAAGTAAGGTGGTACGATCGTGCCTTATTAGGAAGGCAA
CAGACGGGTCTGACATGGATTGGACGAACCACTGAATTGCCGCATTGCAGAGATATTGTATTTAAGTGCC
TAGCTCGATACATAAACGGGTCTCTCTGGTTAGACCAGATCTGAGCCTGGGAGCTCTCTGGCTAACTAGG
GAACCCACTGCTTAAGCCTCAATAAAGCTTGCCTTGAGTGCTTCAAGTAGTGTGTGCCCGTCTGTTGTGT
GACTCTGGTAACTAGAGATCCCTCAGACCCTTTTAGTCAGTGTGGAAAATCTCTAGCAGTGGCGCCCGAA
CAGGGACTTGAAAGCGAAAGGGAAACCAGAGGAGCTCTCTCGACGCAGGACTCGGCTTGCTGAAGCGCGC
ACGGCAAGAGGCGAGGGGCGGCGACTGGTGAGTACGCCAAAAATTTTGACTAGCGGAGGCTAGAAGGAGA
GAGATGGGTGCGAGAGCGTCAGTATTAAGCGGGGGAGAATTAGATCGCGATGGGAAAAAATTCGGTTAAG
GCCAGGGGGAAAGAAAAAATATAAATTAAAACATATAGTATGGGCAAGCAGGGAGCTAGAACGATTCGCA
GTTAATCCTGGCCTGTTAGAAACATCAGAAGGCTGTAGACAAATACTGGGACAGCTACAACCATCCCTTC
AGACAGGATCAGAAGAACTTAGATCATTATATAATACAGTAGCAACCCTCTATTGTGTGCATCAAAGGAT
AGAGATAAAAGACACCAAGGAAGCTTTAGACAAGATAGAGGAAGAGCAAAACAAAAGTAAGACCACCGCA
CAGCAAGCGGCCGCTGATCTTCAGACCTGGAGGAGGAGATATGAGGGACAATTGGAGAAGTGAATTATAT
AAATATAAAGTAGTAAAAATTGAACCATTAGGAGTAGCACCCACCAAGGCAAAGAGAAGAGTGGTGCAGA
GAGAAAAAAGAGCAGTGGGAATAGGAGCTTTGTTCCTTGGGTTCTTGGGAGCAGCAGGAAGCACTATGGG
CGCAGCGTCAATGACGCTGACGGTACAGGCCAGACAATTATTGTCTGGTATAGTGCAGCAGCAGAACAAT
TTGCTGAGGGCTATTGAGGCGCAACAGCATCTGTTGCAACTCACAGTCTGGGGCATCAAGCAGCTCCAGG
CAAGAATCCTGGCTGTGGAAAGATACCTAAAGGATCAACAGCTCCTGGGGATTTGGGGTTGCTCTGGAAA
ACTCATTTGCACCACTGCTGTGCCTTGGAATGCTAGTTGGAGTAATAAATCTCTGGAACAGATTTGGAAT
CACACGACCTGGATGGAGTGGGACAGAGAAATTAACAATTACACAAGCTTAATACACTCCTTAATTGAAG
AATCGCAAAACCAGCAAGAAAAGAATGAACAAGAATTATTGGAATTAGATAAATGGGCAAGTTTGTGGAA
TTGGTTTAACATAACAAATTGGCTGTGGTATATAAAATTATTCATAATGATAGTAGGAGGCTTGGTAGGT
TTAAGAATAGTTTTTGCTGTACTTTCTATAGTGAATAGAGTTAGGCAGGGATATTCACCATTATCGTTTC
AGACCCACCTCCCAACCCCGAGGGGACCCGACAGGCCCGAAGGAATAGAAGAAGAAGGTGGAGAGAGAGA
CAGAGACAGATCCATTCGATTAGTGAACGGATCTCGACGGTATCGGTTAACTTTTAAAAGAAAAGGGGGG
ATTGGGGGGTACAGTGCAGGGGAAAGAATAGTAGACATAATAGCAACAGACATACAAACTAAAGAATTAC
AAAAACAAATTACAAAATTCAAAATTTTGGGCCCTTCCAACCTTCCAACCGGGATTGATTATTGACTAGA
TCATCGCGTGAGGCTCCGGTGCCCGTCAGTGGGCAGAGCGCACATCGCCCACAGTCCCCGAGAAGTTGGG
GGGAGGGGTCGGCAATTGAACCGGTGCCTAGAGAAGGTGGCGCGGGGTAAACTGGGAAAGTGATGTCGTG
TACTGGCTCCGCCTTTTTCCCGAGGGTGGGGGAGAACCGTATATAAGTGCAGTAGTCGCCGTGAACGTTC
TTTTTCGCAACGGGTTTGCCGCCAGAACACAGGTAAGTGCCGTGTGTGGTTCCCGCGGGCCTGGCCTCTT
TACGGGTTATGGCCCTTGCGTGCCTTGAATTACTTCCACGCCCCTGGCTGCAGTACGTGATTCTTGATCC
CGAGCTTCGGGTTGGAAGTGGGTGGGAGAGTTCGAGGCCTTGCGCTTAAGGAGCCCCTTCGCCTCGTGCT
TGAGTTGAGGCCTGGCCTGGGCGCTGGGGCCGCCGCGTGCGAATCTGGTGGCACCTTCGCGCCTGTCTCG
CTGCTTTCGATAAGTCTCTAGCCATTTAAAATTTTTGATGACCTGCTGCGACGCTTTTTTTCTGGCAAGA
TAGTCTTGTAAATGCGGGCCAAGATCTGCACACTGGTATTTCGGTTTTTGGGGCCGCGGGCGGCGACGGG
GCCCGTGCGTCCCAGCGCACATGTTCGGCGAGGCGGGGCCTGCGAGCGCGGCCACCGAGAATCGGACGGG
GGTAGTCTCAAGCTGGCCGGCCTGCTCTGGTGCCTGGCCTCGCGCCGCCGTGTATCGCCCCGCCCTGGGC
GGCAAGGCTGGCCCGGTCGGCACCAGTTGCGTGAGCGGAAAGATGGCCGCTTCCCGGCCCTGCTGCAGGG
AGCTCAAAATGGAGGACGCGGCGCTCGGGAGAGCGGGCGGGTGAGTCACCCACACAAAGGAAAAGGGCCT
TTCCGTCCTCAGCCGTCGCTTCATGTGACTCCACGGAGTACCGGGCGCCGTCCAGGCACCTCGATTAGTT
CTCGAGCTTTTGGAGTACGTCGTCTTTAGGTTGGGGGGAGGGGTTTTATGCGATGGAGTTTCCCCACACT
GAGTGGGTGGAGACTGAAGTTAGGCCAGCTTGGCACTTGATGTAATTCTCCTTGGAATTTGCCCTTTTTG
AGTTTGGATCTTGGTTCATTCTCAAGCCTCAGACAGTGGTTCAAAGTTTTTTTCTTCCATTTCAGGTGTC
GTGAGGAATTAGTCGAGGTCGACGGTATCGATAAGCTTGATATCGAATTCCTGCAGCCCGGG
[378 nt withheld, positions 3213-3590]
GGAGGTGGATCCGTGAAAACTGTGAAAGTGAATATAACAACCCCTGATGGGCCAGTCTACGACGCTGATA
TCGAGATGGTGTCCGTGCGGGCCGAGAGTGGTGATCTCGGCATCCTCCCCGGTCACATTCCCACAAAGGC
CCCACTGAAGATCGGAGCTGTGCGGCTGAAGAAGGACGGCCAAACAGAGGATGTCGCAGTCTCAGGCGGC
ACTGTTGAAGTGCGGCCTGACCACGTTACCATTAATGCTCAAGCCGCTGAACGGGCGGAGGACATTGACG
TCCTCCGCGCCAAAGCGGCGAAAGAGCGGGCGGAGCGCCGCCTGCAAAGCCAGACCCGTTACAACAGCCA
CAACGTCTATATCATGGCCGACAAGCAGAAGAACGGCATCAAGGTGAACTTCAAGATCCGCCACAACATC
GAGGACGGCAGCGTGCAGCTCGCCGACCACTACCAGCAGAACACCCCCATCGGCGACGGCCCCGTGCTGC
TGCCCGACAACCACTACCTGAGCACCCAGTCCAAGCTGAGCAAAGACCCCAACGAGAAGCGCGATCACAT
GGTCCTGCTGGAGTTCGTGACCGCCGCCGGGATCACTCTCGGCATGGACGAGCTGTACAAGGGTGGCACC
GGAGGGAGCATGGTGAGCAAGGGCGAGGAGCTGTTCACCGGGGTGGTGCCCATCCTGGTCGAGCTGGACG
GCGACGTAAACGGCCACAAGTTCAGCGTGTCCGGCGAGGGCGAGGGCGATGCCACCTACGGCAAGCTGAC
CCTGAAGTTCATCTGCACCACCGGCAAGCTGCCCGTGCCCTGGCCCACCCTCGTGACCACCCTGACCTAC
GGCGTGCAGTGCTTCAGCCGCTACCCCGACCACATGAAGCAGCACGACTTCTTCAAGTCCGCCATGCCCG
AAGGCTACGTCCAGGAGCGCACCATCTTCTTCAAGGACGACGGCAACTACAAGACCCGCGCCGAGGTGAA
GTTCGAGGGCGACACCCTGGTGAACCGCATCGAGCTGAAGGGCATCGACTTCAAGGAGGACGGCAACATC
CTGGGGCACAAGCTGGAGTACAACCTGGGTGACATCGACTTCAAACGGGCCGAACTGGCGTTAAAACGCG
CCATGAACCGTTTGAGCGTTGCGGAAGATAAGTGAGCGGCCGCGACTCTAGATCACTAGTCTCGACTCGA
CAATCAACCTCTGGATTACAAAATTTGTGAAAGATTGACTGGTATTCTTAACTATGTTGCTCCTTTTACG
CTATGTGGATACGCTGCTTTAATGCCTTTGTATCATGCTATTGCTTCCCGTATGGCTTTCATTTTCTCCT
CCTTGTATAAATCCTGGTTGCTGTCTCTTTATGAGGAGTTGTGGCCCGTTGTCAGGCAACGTGGCGTGGT
GTGCACTGTGTTTGCTGACGCAACCCCCACTGGTTGGGGCATTGCCACCACCTGTCAGCTCCTTTCCGGG
ACTTTCGCTTTCCCCCTCCCTATTGCCACGGCGGAACTCATCGCCGCCTGCCTTGCCCGCTGCTGGACAG
GGGCTCGGCTGTTGGGCACTGACAATTCCGTGGTGTTGTCGGGGAAGCTGACGTCCTTTCCATGGCTGCT
CGCCTGTGTTGCCACCTGGATTCTGCGCGGGACGTCCTTCTGCTACGTCCCTTCGGCCCTCAATCCAGCG
GACCTTCCTTCCCGCGGCCTGCTGCCGGCTCTGCGGCCTCTTCCGCATCTTCGCCTTCGCCCTCAGACGA
GTCGGATCTCCCTTTGGGCCGCCTCCCCGCCTGGAATTAATTCGAGCTCGGTACCTTTAAGACCAATGAC
TTACAAGGCAGCTGTAGATCTTAGCCACTTTTTAAAAGAAAAGGGGGGACTGGAAGGGCTAATTCACTCC
CAACGAAGATAAGATCTGCTTTTTGCTTGTACTGGGTCTCTCTGGTTAGACCAGATCTGAGCCTGGGAGC
TCTCTGGCTAACTAGGGAACCCACTGCTTAAGCCTCAATAAAGCTTGCCTTGAGTGCTTCAAGTAGTGTG
TGCCCGTCTGTTGTGTGACTCTGGTAACTAGAGATCCCTCAGACCCTTTTAGTCAGTGTGGAAAATCTCT
AGCAGTAGTAGTTCATGTCATCTTATTATTCAGTATTTATAACTTGCAAAGAAATGAATATCAGAGAGTG
AGAGGAACTTGTTTATTGCAGCTTATAATGGTTACAAATAAAGCAATAGCATCACAAATTTCACAAATAA
AGCATTTTTTTCACTGCATTCTAGTTGTGGTTTGTCCAAACTCATCAATGTATCTAGAGCGGCCGCCACC
GCGGTGGAGCTCCAGCTTTTGTTCCCTTTAGTGAGGGTTAATTTCGAGCTTGGCGTAATCATGGTCATAG
CTGTTTCCTGTGTGAAATTGTTATCCGCTCACAATTCCACACAACATACGAGCCGGAAGCATAAAGTGTA
AAGCCTGGGGTGCCTAATGAGTGAGCTAACTCACATTAATTGCGTTGCGCTCACTGCCCGCTTTCCAGTC
GGGAAACCTGTCGTGCCAGCTGCATTAATGAATCGGCCAACGCGCGGGGAGAGGCGGTTTGCGTATTGGG
CGCTCTTCCGCTTCCTCGCTCACTGACTCGCTGCGCTCGGTCGTTCGGCTGCGGCGAGCGGTATCAGCTC
ACTCAAAGGCGGTAATACGGTTATCCACAGAATCAGGGGATAACGCAGGAAAGAACATGTGAGCAAAAGG
CCAGCAAAAGGCCAGGAACCGTAAAAAGGCCGCGTTGCTGGCGTTTTTCCATAGGCTCCGCCCCCCTGAC
GAGCATCACAAAAATCGACGCTCAAGTCAGAGGTGGCGAAACCCGACAGGACTATAAAGATACCAGGCGT
TTCCCCCTGGAAGCTCCCTCGTGCGCTCTCCTGTTCCGACCCTGCCGCTTACCGGATACCTGTCCGCCTT
TCTCCCTTCGGGAAGCGTGGCGCTTTCTCATAGCTCACGCTGTAGGTATCTCAGTTCGGTGTAGGTCGTT
CGCTCCAAGCTGGGCTGTGTGCACGAACCCCCCGTTCAGCCCGACCGCTGCGCCTTATCCGGTAACTATC
GTCTTGAGTCCAACCCGGTAAGACACGACTTATCGCCACTGGCAGCAGCCACTGGTAACAGGATTAGCAG
AGCGAGGTATGTAGGCGGTGCTACAGAGTTCTTGAAGTGGTGGCCTAACTACGGCTACACTAGAAGAACA
GTATTTGGTATCTGCGCTCTGCTGAAGCCAGTTACCTTCGGAAAAAGAGTTGGTAGCTCTTGATCCGGCA
AACAAACCACCGCTGGTAGCGGTGGTTTTTTTGTTTGCAAGCAGCAGATTACGCGCAGAAAAAAAGGATC
TCAAGAAGATCCTTTGATCTTTTCTACGGGGTCTGACGCTCAGTGGAACGAAAACTCACGTTAAGGGATT
TTGGTCATGAGATTATCAAAAAGGATCTTCACCTAGATCCTTTTAAATTAAAAATGAAGTTTTAAATCAA
TCTAAAGTATATATGAGTAAACTTGGTCTGACAGTTACCAATGCTTAATCAGTGAGGCACCTATCTCAGC
GATCTGTCTATTTCGTTCATCCATAGTTGCCTGACTCCCCGTCGTGTAGATAACTACGATACGGGAGGGC
TTACCATCTGGCCCCAGTGCTGCAATGATACCGCGAGACCCACGCTCACCGGCTCCAGATTTATCAGCAA
TAAACCAGCCAGCCGGAAGGGCCGAGCGCAGAAGTGGTCCTGCAACTTTATCCGCCTCCATCCAGTCTAT
TAATTGTTGCCGGGAAGCTAGAGTAAGTAGTTCGCCAGTTAATAGTTTGCGCAACGTTGTTGCCATTGCT
ACAGGCATCGTGGTGTCACGCTCGTCGTTTGGTATGGCTTCATTCAGCTCCGGTTCCCAACGATCAAGGC
GAGTTACATGATCCCCCATGTTGTGCAAAAAAGCGGTTAGCTCCTTCGGTCCTCCGATCGTTGTCAGAAG
TAAGTTGGCCGCAGTGTTATCACTCATGGTTATGGCAGCACTGCATAATTCTCTTACTGTCATGCCATCC
GTAAGATGCTTTTCTGTGACTGGTGAGTACTCAACCAAGTCATTCTGAGAATAGTGTATGCGGCGACCGA
GTTGCTCTTGCCCGGCGTCAATACGGGATAATACCGCGCCACATAGCAGAACTTTAAAAGTGCTCATCAT
TGGAAAACGTTCTTCGGGGCGAAAACTCTCAAGGATCTTACCGCTGTTGAGATCCAGTTCGATGTAACCC
ACTCGTGCACCCAACTGATCTTCAGCATCTTTTACTTTCACCAGCGTTTCTGGGTGAGCAAAAACAGGAA
GGCAAAATGCCGCAAAAAAGGGAATAAGGGCGACACGGAAATGTTGAATACTCATACTCTTCCTTTTTCA
ATATTATTGAAGCATTTATCAGGGTTATTGTCTCATGAGCGGATACATATTTGAATGTATTTAGAAAAAT
AAACAAATAGGGGTTCCGCGCACATTTCCCCGAAAAGTGCCACCTAAATTGTAAGCGTTAATATTTTGTT
AAAATTCGCGTTAAATTTTTGTTAAATCAGCTCATTTTTTAACCAATAGGCCGAAATCGGCAAAATCCCT
TATAAATCAAAAGAATAGACCGAGATAGGGT
[37 nt withheld, positions 8242-8278]
AAAGAACGTGGACTCCAACGTCAAAGG
[49 nt withheld, positions 8306-8354]
T
[91 nt withheld, positions 8356-8446]
G
[124 nt withheld, positions 8448-8571]
CCCATTCGCCATTCAGGCTGCGCAACTGTTGGGAAGGGCGATCGGTGCGGGCCTCTTCGCTATTACGCCA
GCTGGCGAAAGGGGGATGTGCTGCAAGGCGATTAAGTTGGGTAACGCCAGGGTTTTCCCAGTCACGACGT
TGTAAAACGACGGCCAGTGAATTGTAATACGACTCACTATAGGGCGAATTGGGTACCACGCG
Features (pLannotate 1.2.2; 29 found; start..end, strand, type, name):
      1..227     +  promoter       RSV promoter: Rous sarcoma virus enhancer/promoter
    228..408     +  LTR            5' LTR (truncated): truncated 5' long terminal repeat (LTR) from HIV-1
    455..580     +  misc_feature   HIV-1 Ψ: packaging signal of human immunodeficiency virus type 1
    564..927     +  CDS            HIV-1 gag (fragment): gag protein from human immunodeficiency virus 1; gag
   1073..1306    +  misc_feature   RRE: The Rev response element (RRE) of HIV-1 allows for Rev-dependent mRNA export from the nucleus to the cytoplasm.
   1683..1783    +  CDS            Rev (fragment): human immunodeficiency virus 1 (HIV-1) Rev protein; rev; enhances nuclear export of unspliced and incompletely spliced viral mRNAs
   1802..1918    +  misc_feature   cPPT/CTS: central polypurine tract and central termination sequence of HIV-1
   1973..3154    +  promoter       EF-1α promoter: strong constitutive promoter for human elongation factor EF-1α
   3163..3212    -  misc_feature   MCS (fragment): pBluescript multiple cloning site
   3213..3590    +  CDS            H2B (sequence withheld): human histone H2B; HIST1H2BJ
   3606..3926    +  CDS            atpC (fragment): ATPE_BACSU - Experimental evidence at protein level: Swiss-Prot protein existence level 1. Produces ATP from ADP in the presence of a proton gradient across the membrane. From Bacillus subtilis (strain 168).
   3942..4664    +  CDS            cEGFP: cEGFP is a basic (constitutively fluorescent) green fluorescent protein published in 2008, derived from Aequorea victoria.
   4671..4742    +  CDS            atpC (fragment): ATPE_BACP3 - Experimental evidence at protein level: Swiss-Prot protein existence level 1. Produces ATP from ADP in the presence of a proton gradient across the membrane. From Bacillus sp. (strain PS3).
   4782..5370    +  misc_feature   WPRE: woodchuck hepatitis virus posttranscriptional regulatory element
   5391..5528    +  CDS            nef (fragment): NEF_HV1LA - Experimental evidence at protein level: Swiss-Prot protein existence level 1. Extracellular Nef protein targets CD4(+) T-lymphocytes for apoptosis by interacting with CXCR4 surface receptors. From Human immunodeficiency virus type 1 group M subtype B (isolate Lai) (HIV-1).
   5514..5694    +  LTR            5' LTR (truncated): truncated 5' long terminal repeat (LTR) from HIV-1
   5766..5847    +  polyA_signal   SV40 poly(A) signal: SV40 polyadenylation signal
   5883..5912    -  misc_feature   MCS (fragment): pBluescript multiple cloning site
   5925..5943    -  promoter       T3 promoter: promoter for bacteriophage T3 RNA polymerase
   5988..6004    -  protein_bind   lac operator: The lac repressor binds to the lac operator to inhibit transcription in E. coli. This inhibition can be relieved by adding lactose or isopropyl-β-D-thiogalactopyranoside (IPTG). lac repressor encoded by lacI
   6012..6042    -  promoter       lac promoter: promoter for the E. coli lac operon
   6057..6078    -  protein_bind   CAP binding site: CAP binding activates transcription in the presence of cAMP. E. coli catabolite activator protein
   6091..6183    -  CDS            lacI (fragment): lac repressor; lacI; The lac repressor binds to the lac operator to inhibit transcription in E. coli. This inhibition can be relieved by adding lactose or isopropyl-β-D-thiogalactopyranoside (IPTG).
   6366..6954    -  rep_origin     ori: high-copy-number ColE1/pMB1/pBR322/pUC origin of replication
   7125..7985    -  CDS            AmpR: β-lactamase; bla; confers resistance to ampicillin, carbenicillin, and related antibiotics
   7986..8090    -  promoter       AmpR promoter: bla
   8143..8571    -  rep_origin     f1 ori (sequence partly withheld): f1 bacteriophage origin of replication; arrow indicates direction of (+) strand synthesis
   8576..8733    -  CDS            lacZα (fragment): LacZα fragment of β-galactosidase; lacZ fragment
   8736..8754    +  promoter       T7 promoter: promoter for bacteriophage T7 RNA polymerase
