[The description below was written by a language model from this plasmid's Addgene catalogue record and pLannotate feature annotations shown in this document.]
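Description:
pLBS.EF-H2B-QUE37C is an 8.8 kb lentiviral transfer plasmid built on the pLBS.EF backbone for expressing a nucleus-targeted version of the fluorescent ATP indicator QUEEN-37C in mammalian cells. It is maintained in E. coli as a high-copy plasmid through a ColE1/pUC-type origin and selected with ampicillin via the β-lactamase gene. The backbone also carries pBluescript-derived remnants, including an f1 origin, lac promoter/operator and lacZα fragments, and flanking T3 and T7 promoters.

The viral portion follows a third-generation layout. An RSV promoter replaces the U3 region upstream of a truncated HIV-1 5' LTR, so genomic RNA can be transcribed in packaging cells without Tat. This is followed by the Ψ packaging signal with a gag fragment, the Rev response element for Rev-dependent nuclear export, and the cPPT/CTS, which aids nuclear import of the reverse-transcribed genome. Downstream of the payload lie a WPRE to boost transcript stability and expression, a second truncated LTR (annotated by the tool as a 5' LTR, but located at the 3' end of the vector genome), and an SV40 polyadenylation signal.

The internal cassette uses the strong constitutive human EF-1α promoter to drive human histone H2B followed closely by the sensor; the spacing suggests a single fusion, although the table does not confirm the reading frame. The sensor is annotated as a circularly permuted EGFP inserted between fragments of the bacterial F-type ATP synthase ε subunit (matches to Bacillus subtilis and Bacillus PS3 atpC), the ATP-binding module whose conformational change alters fluorescence. The H2B moiety tethers the indicator to chromatin. The stated use is lentiviral delivery for live-cell measurement of ATP in the nucleus. No mammalian selection marker is annotated.
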