Addgene plasmid #129327: pLBS.EF-H2B-QUE37C
Purpose: ATP measurement, nucleus, lentivirus
Depositing lab: Yasushi Okada. Depositing organization: RIKEN Center for Biosystems Dynamics Research, Kobe. Publication: Live cell imaging of metabolic heterogeneity by quantitative fluorescent ATP indicator protein, QUEEN-37C. Yaginuma H, Okada Y. bioRxiv 2021.10.08.463131 10.1101/2021.10.08.463131.
Backbone
  Vector backbone: pLBS.EF
  Vector type: Lentiviral
Growth in bacteria
  Bacterial resistance: Ampicillin, 100 μg/mL
  Growth temperature: 37°C
  Growth strain: NEB Stable
  Copy number: High Copy
Gene/Insert
  Gene/Insert name: QUEEN-37C
  Species: H. sapiens (human), Synthetic
  Cloning method: Restriction Enzyme; 5′ cloning site Unknown (unknown if destroyed)
Terms and licenses: Academic/Nonprofit Terms; Industry Terms: Not Available to Industry
Depositor comments: Depositor Adm #1100 . Please visit https://www.biorxiv.org/content/10.1101/2021.10.08.463131v1 for bioRxiv preprint.
How to cite: pLBS.EF-H2B-QUE37C was a gift from Yasushi Okada (Addgene plasmid # 129327 ; http://n2t.net/addgene:129327 ; RRID:Addgene_129327)
